>Addgene plasmid #217653 | pLentiCMV_HyPer7RgDAAO | addgene full sequence | sequence record 441459 | Addgene NGS Result
CCGCCTCCCCGCCTGGAATTCTGCAGATATCCGGTTAGTAATGAGTTTGGAATTAATTCTGTGGAATGTG
TGTCAGTTAGGGTGTGGAAAGTCCCCAGGCTCCCCAGCAGGCAGAAGTATGCAAAGCATGCATCTCAATT
AGTCAGCAACCAGGTGTGGAAAGTCCCCAGGCTCCCCAGCAGGCAGAAGTATGCAAAGCATGCATCTCAA
TTAGTCAGCAACCATAGTCCCGCCCCTAACTCCGCCCATCCCGCCCCTAACTCCGCCCAGTTCCGCCCAT
TCTCCGCCCCATGGCTGACTAATTTTTTTTATTTATGCAGAGGCCGAGGCCGCCTCTGCCTCTGAGCTAT
TCCAGAAGTAGTGAGGAGGCTTTTTTGGAGGCCTAGGCTTTTGCAAAAAGCTCCCGGGAGCTTGTATATC
CATTTTCGGATCTGATCAGCACGTGTTGACAATTAATCATCGGCATAGTATATCGGCATAGTATAATACG
ACAAGGTGAGGAACTAAACCATGGCCAAGCCTTTGTCTCAAGAAGAATCCACCCTCATTGAAAGAGCAAC
GGCTACAATCAACAGCATCCCCATCTCTGAAGACTACAGCGTCGCCAGCGCAGCTCTCTCTAGCGACGGC
CGCATCTTCACTGGTGTCAATGTATATCATTTTACTGGGGGACCTTGTGCAGAACTCGTGGTGCTGGGCA
CTGCTGCTGCTGCGGCAGCTGGCAACCTGACTTGTATCGTCGCGATCGGAAATGAGAACAGGGGCATCTT
GAGCCCCTGCGGACGGTGCCGACAGGTGCTTCTCGATCTGCATCCTGGGATCAAAGCCATAGTGAAGGAC
AGTGATGGACAGCCGACGGCAGTTGGGATTCGTGAATTGCTGCCCTCTGGTTATGTGTGGGAGGGCTAAG
CACAATTCGAGCTCGGTACCTTTAAGACCAATGACTTACAAGGCAGCTGTAGATCTTAGCCACTTTTTAA
AAGAAAAGGGGGGACTGGAAGGGCTAGCTCACTCCCAACGAAGACAAGATCTGCTTTTTGCTTGTACTGG
GTCTCTCTGGTTAGACCAGATCTGAGCCTGGGAGCTCTCTGGCTAACTAGGGAACCCACTGCTTAAGCCT
CAATAAAGCTTGCCTTGAGTGCTTCAAGTAGTGTGTGCCCGTCTGTTGTGTGACTCTGGTAACTAGAGAT
CCCTCAGACCCTTTTAGTCAGTGTGGAAAATCTCTAGCAGTAGTAGTTCATGTCATCTTATTATTCAGTA
TTTATAACTTGCAAAGAAATGAATATCAGAGAGTGAGAGGAACTTGTTTATTGCAGCTTATAATGGTTAC
AAATAAAGCAATAGCATCACAAATTTCACAAATAAAGCATTTTTTTCACTGCATTCTAGTTGTGGTTTGT
CCAAACTCATCAATGTATCTTATCATGTCTGGCTCTAGCTATCCCGCCCCTAACTCCGCCCATCCCGCCC
CTAACTCCGCCCAGTTCCGCCCATTCTCCGCCCCATGGCTGACTAATTTTTTTTATTTATGCAGAGGCCG
AGGCCGCCTCGGCCTCTGAGCTATTCCAGAAGTAGTGAGGAGGCTTTTTTGGAGGCCTAGGGACGTACCC
AATTCGCCCTATAGTGAGTCGTATTACGCGCGCTCACTGGCCGTCGTTTTACAACGTCGTGACTGGGAAA
ACCCTGGCGTTACCCAACTTAATCGCCTTGCAGCACATCCCCCTTTCGCCAGCTGGCGTAATAGCGAAGA
GGCCCGCACCGATCGCCCTTCCCAACAGTTGCGCAGCCTGAATGGCGAATGGG
[124 nt withheld, positions 1804-1927]
C
[91 nt withheld, positions 1929-2019]
A
[49 nt withheld, positions 2021-2069]
CCTTTGACGTTGGAGTCCACGTTCTTT
[37 nt withheld, positions 2097-2133]
ACCCTATCTCGGTCTATTCTTTTGATTTATAAGGGATTTTGCCGATTTCGGCCTATTGGTTAAAAAATGA
GCTGATTTAACAAAAATTTAACGCGAATTTTAACAAAATATTAACGCTTACAATTTAGGTGGCACTTTTC
GGGGAAATGTGCGCGGAACCCCTATTTGTTTATTTTTCTAAATACATTCAAATATGTATCCGCTCATGAG
ACAATAACCCTGATAAATGCTTCAATAATATTGAAAAAGGAAGAGTATGAGTATTCAACATTTCCGTGTC
GCCCTTATTCCCTTTTTTGCGGCATTTTGCCTTCCTGTTTTTGCTCACCCAGAAACGCTGGTGAAAGTAA
AAGATGCTGAAGATCAGTTGGGTGCACGAGTGGGTTACATCGAACTGGATCTCAACAGCGGTAAGATCCT
TGAGAGTTTTCGCCCCGAAGAACGTTTTCCAATGATGAGCACTTTTAAAGTTCTGCTATGTGGCGCGGTA
TTATCCCGTATTGACGCCGGGCAAGAGCAACTCGGTCGCCGCATACACTATTCTCAGAATGACTTGGTTG
AGTACTCACCAGTCACAGAAAAGCATCTTACGGATGGCATGACAGTAAGAGAATTATGCAGTGCTGCCAT
AACCATGAGTGATAACACTGCGGCCAACTTACTTCTGACAACGATCGGAGGACCGAAGGAGCTAACCGCT
TTTTTGCACAACATGGGGGATCATGTAACTCGCCTTGATCGTTGGGAACCGGAGCTGAATGAAGCCATAC
CAAACGACGAGCGTGACACCACGATGCCTGTAGCAATGGCAACAACGTTGCGCAAACTATTAACTGGCGA
ACTACTTACTCTAGCTTCCCGGCAACAATTAATAGACTGGATGGAGGCGGATAAAGTTGCAGGACCACTT
CTGCGCTCGGCCCTTCCGGCTGGCTGGTTTATTGCTGATAAATCTGGAGCCGGTGAGCGTGGGTCTCGCG
GTATCATTGCAGCACTGGGGCCAGATGGTAAGCCCTCCCGTATCGTAGTTATCTACACGACGGGGAGTCA
GGCAACTATGGATGAACGAAATAGACAGATCGCTGAGATAGGTGCCTCACTGATTAAGCATTGGTAACTG
TCAGACCAAGTTTACTCATATATACTTTAGATTGATTTAAAACTTCATTTTTAATTTAAAAGGATCTAGG
TGAAGATCCTTTTTGATAATCTCATGACCAAAATCCCTTAACGTGAGTTTTCGTTCCACTGAGCGTCAGA
CCCCGTAGAAAAGATCAAAGGATCTTCTTGAGATCCTTTTTTTCTGCGCGTAATCTGCTGCTTGCAAACA
AAAAAACCACCGCTACCAGCGGTGGTTTGTTTGCCGGATCAAGAGCTACCAACTCTTTTTCCGAAGGTAA
CTGGCTTCAGCAGAGCGCAGATACCAAATACTGTTCTTCTAGTGTAGCCGTAGTTAGGCCACCACTTCAA
GAACTCTGTAGCACCGCCTACATACCTCGCTCTGCTAATCCTGTTACCAGTGGCTGCTGCCAGTGGCGAT
AAGTCGTGTCTTACCGGGTTGGACTCAAGACGATAGTTACCGGATAAGGCGCAGCGGTCGGGCTGAACGG
GGGGTTCGTGCACACAGCCCAGCTTGGAGCGAACGACCTACACCGAACTGAGATACCTACAGCGTGAGCT
ATGAGAAAGCGCCACGCTTCCCGAAGGGAGAAAGGCGGACAGGTATCCGGTAAGCGGCAGGGTCGGAACA
GGAGAGCGCACGAGGGAGCTTCCAGGGGGAAACGCCTGGTATCTTTATAGTCCTGTCGGGTTTCGCCACC
TCTGACTTGAGCGTCGATTTTTGTGATGCTCGTCAGGGGGGCGGAGCCTATGGAAAAACGCCAGCAACGC
GGCCTTTTTACGGTTCCTGGCCTTTTGCTGGCCTTTTGCTCACATGTTCTTTCCTGCGTTATCCCCTGAT
TCTGTGGATAACCGTATTACCGCCTTTGAGTGAGCTGATACCGCTCGCCGCAGCCGAACGACCGAGCGCA
GCGAGTCAGTGAGCGAGGAAGCGGAAGAGCGCCCAATACGCAAACCGCCTCTCCCCGCGCGTTGGCCGAT
TCATTAATGCAGCTGGCACGACAGGTTTCCCGACTGGAAAGCGGGCAGTGAGCGCAACGCAATTAATGTG
AGTTAGCTCACTCATTAGGCACCCCAGGCTTTACACTTTATGCTTCCGGCTCGTATGTTGTGTGGAATTG
TGAGCGGATAACAATTTCACACAGGAAACAGCTATGACCATGATTACGCCAAGCGCGCAATTAACCCTCA
CTAAAGGGAACAAAAGCTGGAGCTGCAAGCTTAATGTAGTCTTATGCAATACTCTTGTAGTCTTGCAACA
TGGTAACGATGAGTTAGCAACATGCCTTACAAGGAGAGAAAAAGCACCGTGCATGCCGATTGGTGGAAGT
AAGGTGGTACGATCGTGCCTTATTAGGAAGGCAACAGACGGGTCTGACATGGATTGGACGAACCACTGAA
TTGCCGCATTGCAGAGATATTGTATTTAAGTGCCTAGCTCGATACATAAACGGGTCTCTCTGGTTAGACC
AGATCTGAGCCTGGGAGCTCTCTGGCTAACTAGGGAACCCACTGCTTAAGCCTCAATAAAGCTTGCCTTG
AGTGCTTCAAGTAGTGTGTGCCCGTCTGTTGTGTGACTCTGGTAACTAGAGATCCCTCAGACCCTTTTAG
TCAGTGTGGAAAATCTCTAGCAGTGGCGCCCGAACAGGGACTTGAAAGCGAAAGGGAAACCAGAGGAGCT
CTCTCGACGCAGGACTCGGCTTGCTGAAGCGCGCACGGCAAGAGGCGAGGGGCGGCGACTGGTGAGTACG
CCAAAAATTTTGACTAGCGGAGGCTAGAAGGAGAGAGATGGGTGCGAGAGCGTCAGTATTAAGCGGGGGA
GAATTAGATCGCGATGGGAAAAAATTCGGTTAAGGCCAGGGGGAAAGAAAAAATATAAATTAAAACATAT
AGTATGGGCAAGCAGGGAGCTAGAACGATTCGCAGTTAATCCTGGCCTGTTAGAAACATCAGAAGGCTGT
AGACAAATACTGGGACAGCTACAACCATCCCTTCAGACAGGATCAGAAGAACTTAGATCATTATATAATA
CAGTAGCAACCCTCTATTGTGTGCATCAAAGGATAGAGATAAAAGACACCAAGGAAGCTTTAGACAAGAT
AGAGGAAGAGCAAAACAAAAGTAAGACCACCGCACAGCAAGCGGCCGCTGATCTTCAGACCTGGAGGAGG
AGATATGAGGGACAATTGGAGAAGTGAATTATATAAATATAAAGTAGTAAAAATTGAACCATTAGGAGTA
GCACCCACCAAGGCAAAGAGAAGAGTGGTGCAGAGAGAAAAAAGAGCAGTGGGAATAGGAGCTTTGTTCC
TTGGGTTCTTGGGAGCAGCAGGAAGCACTATGGGCGCAGCGTCAATGACGCTGACGGTACAGGCCAGACA
ATTATTGTCTGGTATAGTGCAGCAGCAGAACAATTTGCTGAGGGCTATTGAGGCGCAACAGCATCTGTTG
CAACTCACAGTCTGGGGCATCAAGCAGCTCCAGGCAAGAATCCTGGCTGTGGAAAGATACCTAAAGGATC
AACAGCTCCTGGGGATTTGGGGTTGCTCTGGAAAACTCATTTGCACCACTGCTGTGCCTTGGAATGCTAG
TTGGAGTAATAAATCTCTGGAACAGATTTGGAATCACACGACCTGGATGGAGTGGGACAGAGAAATTAAC
AATTACACAAGCTTAATACACTCCTTAATTGAAGAATCGCAAAACCAGCAAGAAAAGAATGAACAAGAAT
TATTGGAATTAGATAAATGGGCAAGTTTGTGGAATTGGTTTAACATAACAAATTGGCTGTGGTATATAAA
ATTATTCATAATGATAGTAGGAGGCTTGGTAGGTTTAAGAATAGTTTTTGCTGTACTTTCTATAGTGAAT
AGAGTTAGGCAGGGATATTCACCATTATCGTTTCAGACCCACCTCCCAACCCCGAGGGGACCCGACAGGC
CCGAAGGAATAGAAGAAGAAGGTGGAGAGAGAGACAGAGACAGATCCATTCGATTAGTGAACGGATCTCG
ACGGTATCGGTTAACTTTTAAAAGAAAAGGGGGGATTGGGGGGTACAGTGCAGGGGAAAGAATAGTAGAC
ATAATAGCAACAGACATACAAACTAAAGAATTACAAAAACAAATTACAAAATTCAAAATTTTATCGATAA
GCTTGGGAGTTCCGCGTTACATAACTTACGGTAAATGGCCCGCCTGGCTGACCGCCCAACGACCCCCGCC
CATTGACGTCAATAATGACGTATGTTCCCATAGTAACGCCAATAGGGACTTTCCATTGACGTCAATGGGT
GGAGTATTTACGGTAAACTGCCCACTTGGCAGTACATCAAGTGTATCATATGCCAAGTACGCCCCCTATT
GACGTCAATGACGGTAAATGGCCCGCCTGGCATTATGCCCAGTACATGACCTTATGGGACTTTCCTACTT
GGCAGTACATCTACGTATTAGTCATCGCTATTACCATGGTGATGCGGTTTTGGCAGTACATCAATGGGCG
TGGATAGCGGTTTGACTCACGGGGATTTCCAAGTCTCCACCCCATTGACGTCAATGGGAGTTTGTTTTGG
CACCAAAATCAACGGGACTTTCCAAAATGTCGTAACAACTCCGCCCCATTGACGCAAATGGGCGGTAGGC
GTGTACGGTGGGAGGTCTATATAAGCAGAGCTCGTTTAGTGAACCGTCAGATCGCCTGGAGACGCCATCC
ACGCTGTTTTGACCTCCATAGAAGACACCGACTCTAGTCCAGTGTGGTGGAATTCTGCAGATATCAACAA
GTTTGTACAAAAAAGCAGGCTTCACCATGCACCTGGCTAATGAGGAGCAAAACGAATTGGAAGGTGCTTT
TAAGCTGGGCTTGATCTTTACCGTCGCCCCGTACTTGCTGCCTAAGTTGATCGTCAGCCTGCGCCGCACC
GCCCCGAAGATGCCTTTGATGTTGGAGGAGAATTACACCCACACCCTTACCGAGTCACTGAAACGCGGCG
ACGTTGACGCCATCATTGTGGCAGAGCCGTTTCAAGAGCCGGGTATTGTGACTGAACCTTTGTATGACGA
GCCGTTTTTCGTTATCGTTCCGAAGGGCCATAGCTTCGAGGAGTTGGATGCCGTTAGCCCTCGCATGTTG
GGCGAAGAACAAGTTCTGCTTCTGACCGAGGGCAACTGTATGCGTGACCAGGTGCTTAGCTCCGCCGGCT
TCAACAGCAACAACGTCTATATCATGGCCGACAAGCAGAAGAACGGCATCAAGGCCAACTTCAAGATCCG
CCACAACGTCGAGGACGGCAGCGTGCAGCTCGCCGACCACTACCAGCAGAACACCCCCATCGGCGACGGC
CCCGTGCTGCTGCCCGACAACCACTACCTGAGCTTCCAGTCCGTCCTGAGCAAAGACCCCAACGAGAAGC
GCGATCACATGGTCCTGCTGGAGTTCGTGACCGCCGCCGGGATCACTCTCGGCATGGACGAGCTGTACAA
CGTGGATGGCGGTAGCGGTGGCACCGGCAGCAAGGGCGAGGAGCTGTTCACCGGGGTGGTGCCCATCCTG
GTCGAGCTGGACGGCGACGTAAACGGCCACAAGTTCAGCGTGTCCGGCGAGGGCGAGGGCGATGCCACCT
ACGGCAAGCTGACCCTGAAGCTGATCTGCACCACCGGCAAGCTGCCCGTGCCCTGGCCCACCCTCGTGAC
CACCCTCAGCTACGGCCTGAAGTGCTTCGCCCGCTACCCCGACCACATGAAGCAGCACGACTTCTTCAAG
TCCGCCATGCCCGAAGGCTACGTCCAGGAGCGCACCATCTTCTTCAAGGACGACGGCAACTACAAGACCC
GCGCCGAGGTGAAGTTCGAGGGCGACACCCTGGTGAACCGCATCGAGCTGAAGGGCATCGGCTTCAAGGA
GGACGGCAACATCCTGGGGCACAAGCTGGAGTACAACGGCCCCAGTTGCAGCGAGCTTGCCGCCAAACAG
CGCATTCAGGGTCTCACCAACACCCTTCAAGGCTCAAGCATCAATACCATCCGCCACATGGTTGCCAGTG
GCTTGGCAATCAGCGTCTTGCCTGCCACTGCCCTTACCGAAAACGACCACATGCTGTTTAGCATTATCCC
GTTTGAAGGCACCCCGCCTAGCCGCCGCGTTGTCCTGGCCTATCGCCGCAACTTTGTCCGCCCTAAGGCC
CTTTCAGCCATGAAAGCCGCAATTATGCAAAGCCAACTGCATGGTGTTAGCTTCATCTGCGATGGTGGTA
GTGGT
[1092 nt withheld, positions 8509-9600]
AGCCTGCCCCCCCTGGAGCGGCTGACCCTGTAAAACCCAGCTTTCTTGTACAAAGTGGTTGATATCCAGC
ACAGTGGCGGCCGCTCGACAATCAACCTCTGGATTACAAAATTTGTGAAAGATTGACTGGTATTCTTAAC
TATGTTGCTCCTTTTACGCTATGTGGATACGCTGCTTTAATGCCTTTGTATCATGCTATTGCTTCCCGTA
TGGCTTTCATTTTCTCCTCCTTGTATAAATCCTGGTTGCTGTCTCTTTATGAGGAGTTGTGGCCCGTTGT
CAGGCAACGTGGCGTGGTGTGCACTGTGTTTGCTGACGCAACCCCCACTGGTTGGGGCATTGCCACCACC
TGTCAGCTCCTTTCCGGGACTTTCGCTTTCCCCCTCCCTATTGCCACGGCGGAACTCATCGCCGCCTGCC
TTGCCCGCTGCTGGACAGGGGCTCGGCTGTTGGGCACTGACAATTCCGTGGTGTTGTCGGGGAAGCTGAC
GTCCTTTCCATGGCTGCTCGCCTGTGTTGCCACCTGGATTCTGCGCGGGACGTCCTTCTGCTACGTCCCT
TCGGCCCTCAATCCAGCGGACCTTCCTTCCCGCGGCCTGCTGCCGGCTCTGCGGCCTCTTCCGCGTCTTC
GCCTTCGCCCTCAGACGAGTCGGATCTCCCTTTGGG
Features (pLannotate 1.2.2; 32 found; start..end, strand, type, name):
     68..397     +  promoter       SV40 promoter: SV40 enhancer and early promoter
    445..492     +  promoter       EM7 promoter: synthetic bacterial promoter&nbsp
    511..909     +  CDS            BSD: blasticidin S deaminase; Aspergillus terreus BSD; confers resistance to blasticidin
    926..1063    +  CDS            nef (fragment): NEF_HV1LA - Experimental evidence at protein level: Swiss-Prot protein existence level 1. Extracellular Nef protein targets CD4(+) T-lymphocytes for apoptosis by interacting with CXCR4 surface receptors. From Human immunodeficiency virus type 1 group M subtype B (isolate Lai) (HIV-1).
   1049..1229    +  LTR            5' LTR (truncated): truncated 5' long terminal repeat (LTR) from HIV-1
   1301..1422    +  polyA_signal   SV40 poly(A) signal: SV40 polyadenylation signal
   1462..1597    +  rep_origin     SV40 ori: SV40 origin of replication
   1618..1636    -  promoter       T7 promoter: promoter for bacteriophage T7 RNA polymerase
   1644..1799    +  CDS            lacZα (fragment): LacZα fragment of β-galactosidase; lacZ fragment
   1804..2232    +  rep_origin     f1 ori (sequence partly withheld): f1 bacteriophage origin of replication; arrow indicates direction of (+) strand synthesis
   2285..2389    +  promoter       AmpR promoter: bla
   2390..3250    +  CDS            AmpR: β-lactamase; bla; confers resistance to ampicillin, carbenicillin, and related antibiotics
   3421..4009    +  rep_origin     ori: high-copy-number ColE1/pMB1/pBR322/pUC origin of replication
   4192..4284    +  CDS            lacI (fragment): lac repressor; lacI; The lac repressor binds to the lac operator to inhibit transcription in E. coli. This inhibition can be relieved by adding lactose or isopropyl-β-D-thiogalactopyranoside (IPTG).
   4297..4318    +  protein_bind   CAP binding site: CAP binding activates transcription in the presence of cAMP. E. coli catabolite activator protein
   4333..4363    +  promoter       lac promoter: promoter for the E. coli lac operon
   4371..4387    +  protein_bind   lac operator: The lac repressor binds to the lac operator to inhibit transcription in E. coli. This inhibition can be relieved by adding lactose or isopropyl-β-D-thiogalactopyranoside (IPTG). lac repressor encoded by lacI
   4432..4450    +  promoter       T3 promoter: promoter for bacteriophage T3 RNA polymerase
   4478..4704    +  promoter       RSV promoter: Rous sarcoma virus enhancer/promoter
   4705..4885    +  LTR            5' LTR (truncated): truncated 5' long terminal repeat (LTR) from HIV-1
   4932..5057    +  misc_feature   HIV-1 Ψ: packaging signal of human immunodeficiency virus type 1
   5041..5404    +  CDS            HIV-1 gag (fragment): gag protein from human immunodeficiency virus 1; gag
   5550..5783    +  misc_feature   RRE: The Rev response element (RRE) of HIV-1 allows for Rev-dependent mRNA export from the nucleus to the cytoplasm.
   6160..6260    +  CDS            Rev (fragment): human immunodeficiency virus 1 (HIV-1) Rev protein; rev; enhances nuclear export of unspliced and incompletely spliced viral mRNAs
   6279..6395    +  misc_feature   cPPT/CTS: central polypurine tract and central termination sequence of HIV-1
   6418..6721    +  enhancer       CMV enhancer: human cytomegalovirus immediate early enhancer
   6722..6925    +  promoter       CMV promoter: human cytomegalovirus (CMV) immediate early promoter
   7030..7054    +  protein_bind   attB1: mutant version of attB; recombination site for the Gateway® BP reaction BP Clonase™
   7465..8190    +  CDS            cEGFP: cEGFP is a basic (constitutively fluorescent) green fluorescent protein published in 2008, derived from Aequorea victoria.
   8509..9603    +  CDS            DAO1 (sequence partly withheld): OXDA_RHOTO - Experimental evidence at protein level: Swiss-Prot protein existence level 1. This enzyme can effectively convert cephalosporin C into 7- beta-(5-carboxy-5-oxopentanamido)-cephalosporinic acid. From Rhodosporidium toruloides (Yeast) (Rhodotorula gracilis).
   9635..9659    -  protein_bind   attB2: mutant version of attB; recombination site for the Gateway® BP reaction BP Clonase™
   9690..12      +  misc_feature   WPRE (across the origin): woodchuck hepatitis virus posttranscriptional regulatory element
