[The description below was written by a language model from this plasmid's Addgene catalogue record and pLannotate feature annotations shown in this document.]
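Description:
pLentiCMV_HyPer7RgDAAO is a lentiviral mammalian expression plasmid built on the pLenti CMV Blast Dest Gateway destination backbone, with a total size of about 10.3 kb. In bacteria it is maintained through a high-copy ColE1/pUC-type origin and ampicillin resistance (AmpR), and it also carries an f1 origin. The lentiviral portion has an RSV promoter driving a truncated HIV-1 5' LTR, followed by the Ψ packaging signal with a gag fragment, the Rev response element and the cPPT/CTS. A second truncated LTR annotation lies at the 3' end, followed by an SV40 poly(A) signal. These elements allow the transfer RNA to be packaged into lentiviral particles when packaging functions are supplied in trans, and then integrated into target cells.

The payload sits between attB1 and attB2 sites left by Gateway recombination and is expressed from the CMV enhancer/promoter, with a WPRE downstream to enhance transcript expression. It encodes HyPer7, a genetically encoded H2O2 sensor, fused at its C-terminus through a Gly-Gly-Ser-Gly linker to Rhodotorula gracilis D-amino acid oxidase lacking its start codon, with a C-terminal nuclear export signal on the insert. The automated annotation labels the fluorescent-protein portion of HyPer7 as a cEGFP-like CDS and identifies the DAAO reading frame. The Neisseria meningitidis species listing presumably refers to the remainder of the sensor, which is not annotated. Downstream of the WPRE, an SV40 promoter together with a bacterial EM7 promoter drives blasticidin S deaminase for selection of transduced cells.

Because DAAO generates H2O2 as it oxidises D-amino acids, the adjacent HyPer7 reports substrate availability. The construct is intended for measuring transport of D-amino acids across the plasma membrane.
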