Addgene plasmid #217653: pLentiCMV_HyPer7RgDAAO
Purpose: Expresses the fusion of HyPer7,a H2O2 sensor, and Rhodotorula gracilis D amino acid oxidase (DAAO) to measure transport of D amino acids across the plasma membrane
Depositing lab: Seth Parker. Depositing organization: University of British Columbia. Publication: Restricting lysine normalizes toxic catabolites associated with ALDH7A1 deficiency in cells and mice. Johal AS, Al-Shekaili HH, Abedrabbo M, Kehinde AZ, Towriss M, Koe JC, Hewton KG, Thomson SB, Ciernia AV, Leavitt B, Parker SJ. Cell Rep. 2024 Dec 24;43(12):115069. doi: 10.1016/j.celrep.2024.115069. Epub 2024 Dec 10. PubMed 39661514.
Backbone
  Vector backbone: pLenti CMV Blast Dest
  Backbone manufacturer: Eric Campeau, Paul Kaufman
  Backbone size w/o insert (bp): 9341
  Total vector size (bp): 10266
  Modifications to backbone: Inserted HyPer7-DAAO fusion at the att sites of the vector backbone.
  Vector type: Mammalian Expression, Lentiviral
  Selectable markers: Blasticidin
Growth in bacteria
  Bacterial resistance: Ampicillin, 100 μg/mL
  Growth temperature: 37°C
  Growth strain: NEB Stable
  Copy number: High Copy
Gene/Insert
  Gene/Insert name: HyPer7 D amino acid oxidase (alt name: HyPer7 DAAO)
  Species: Neisseria meningitidis, Rhodotorula gracilis
  Insert size (bp): 2638
  Mutation: Fused DAAO to the C-terminus of HyPer7 using a Gly-Gly-Ser-Gly link while also removing the ATG start codon from DAAO
  Promoter: CMV
  Tag / fusion protein: Nuclear export signal (C terminal on insert)
  Cloning method: Gateway Cloning
  Sequencing primers: 5′ CGCAAATGGGCGGTAGGCGTG; 3′ CATAGCGTAAAAGGAGCAACA
Resource information
  A portion of this plasmid was derived from a plasmid made by: Valeriy V Pak and Vsevolod V Belousov
Terms and licenses: Academic/Nonprofit Terms; Industry Terms: Not Available to Industry
Depositor comments: Please visit Johal et al., 2025 (https://doi.org/10.1016/j.xpro.2025.103929) for a description of the STAR protocol that can be used with this biosensor.
How to cite: pLentiCMV_HyPer7RgDAAO was a gift from Seth Parker (Addgene plasmid # 217653 ; http://n2t.net/addgene:217653 ; RRID:Addgene_217653)
